Addgene plasmid #134417: S3_005_026_MV1
Purpose: pYTKMV1-pRPL18B_FdeR-N_2NLS_tPGK1-pGPM1-fdeO_mcherry_tTDH1
Depositing lab: Mattheos Koffas. Depositing organization: Rensselaer Polytechnic Institute. Publication: Design and Characterization of Biosensors for the Screening of Modular Assembled Naringenin Biosynthetic Library in Saccharomyces cerevisiae. Wang R, Cress BF, Yang Z, Hordines JC 3rd, Zhao S, Jung GY, Wang Z, Koffas MAG. ACS Synth Biol. 2019 Sep 20;8(9):2121-2130. doi: 10.1021/acssynbio.9b00212. Epub 2019 Aug 28. PubMed 31433622.
Backbone
  Vector backbone: pYTKMV1
  Vector type: Yeast Expression
  Selectable markers: URA3
Growth in bacteria
  Bacterial resistance: Kanamycin, 50 μg/mL
  Growth temperature: 37°C
  Growth strain: DH5alpha
  Copy number: Low Copy
Gene/Insert 1
  Gene/Insert name: mCherry
  Insert size (bp): 711
  Mutation: none
  Promoter: pGMP1
  Tag / fusion protein: none
  Cloning method: Unknown
  Sequencing primers: 5′ CTGAACTGGCCGATAATTGCAGACG; 3′ GGTTCGTAACATCTCTGTAACTGCT
Gene/Insert 2
  Gene/Insert name: FdeR-N_2xNLS
  Insert size (bp): 948
  Mutation: none
  Promoter: pRPL18B
  Tag / fusion protein: none
  Cloning method: Unknown
  Sequencing primers: 5′ CTGAACTGGCCGATAATTGCAGACG; 3′ GGTTCGTAACATCTCTGTAACTGCT
Terms and licenses: Academic/Nonprofit Terms; Industry Terms: Not Available to Industry
How to cite: S3_005_026_MV1 was a gift from Mattheos Koffas (Addgene plasmid # 134417 ; http://n2t.net/addgene:134417 ; RRID:Addgene_134417)
