[The description below was written by a language model from this plasmid's Addgene catalogue record and pLannotate feature annotations shown in this document.]
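Description:
S3_005_026_MV1 is a yeast expression plasmid built on the pYTKMV1 backbone, a multigene vector whose name and part nomenclature suggest the modular yeast toolkit style of assembly. It shuttles between E. coli and Saccharomyces cerevisiae. In bacteria it is maintained through a ColE1/pUC-type origin and a kanamycin resistance gene, although the catalogue entry lists it as low copy. In yeast it carries a CEN6/ARS element, which gives stable, roughly single-copy episomal maintenance. It also carries the URA3 auxotrophic marker, which is selected on uracil-free medium and counterselectable with 5-FOA.

The payload is a two-cassette naringenin biosensor. The first cassette uses the RPL18B promoter to express FdeR-N, a form of the flavonoid-responsive bacterial transcriptional regulator FdeR. FdeR-N is fused at its C-terminus to two tandem SV40 nuclear localization signals so that the prokaryotic protein reaches the yeast nucleus, and the cassette ends in the PGK1 terminator. The second cassette places mCherry under a GPM1 promoter engineered with the fdeO operator, the FdeR binding site, and ends in the TDH1 terminator. The catalogue writes this promoter as "pGMP1", whereas the purpose line gives pGPM1. Red fluorescence is thereby coupled to regulator activity at the operator, presumably in response to naringenin, although the record does not say whether the ligand raises or lowers the signal.

The automated feature table annotates the NLS pair, the PGK1 terminator, mCherry and the backbone elements. It does not label the FdeR coding region, either promoter, fdeO or the TDH1 terminator, so those parts are known only from the catalogue description. According to the associated publication title, such sensors were designed and characterized for screening a modularly assembled naringenin biosynthetic pathway library in S. cerevisiae.
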