Features (pLannotate 1.2.2; 9 found; start..end, strand, type, name):
    949..969     +  CDS            SV40 NLS: nuclear localization signal of SV40 (simian virus 40) large T antigen
    973..993     +  CDS            SV40 NLS: nuclear localization signal of SV40 (simian virus 40) large T antigen
   1007..1231    +  terminator     PGK1 terminator (fragment): S. cerevisae PGK1; transcription terminator for 3-phosphoglycerate kinase gene
   1689..2396    +  CDS            mCherry: mCherry is a basic (constitutively fluorescent) red fluorescent protein published in 2004, derived from Discosoma sp.. It is reported to be a very rapidly-maturing monomer with low acid sensitivity.
   2685..2861    +  promoter       URA3 promoter (fragment): S. cerevisiae URA3
   2862..3665    +  CDS            URA3: orotidine-5'-phosphate decarboxylase, required for uracil biosynthesis; S. cerevisiae URA3; yeast auxotrophic marker, counterselectable with 5-fluoroorotic acid (5-FOA)
   3748..4251    +  misc_feature   CEN/ARS: S. cerevisiae CEN6 centromere fused to an autonomously replicating sequence
   4295..5110    -  CDS            KanR: aminoglycoside phosphotransferase; aph(3')-Ia; confers resistance to kanamycin in bacteria or G418 (Geneticin®) in eukaryotes
   5335..5923    +  rep_origin     ori: high-copy-number ColE1/pMB1/pBR322/pUC origin of replication
>Addgene plasmid #134417 | S3_005_026_MV1 | addgene full sequence | sequence record 266884 | Addgene NGS Result
AACAAAAGATCTATGCGTTTCAACAAGCTCGACCTCAATCTTCTGGTCGCCCTGGATGCACTGCTCACGG
AGATGAGCATCAGCCGCGCCGCCGAAAAGATCCATCTGAGCCAGTCGGCCATGAGCAATGCCCTGGCGCG
GCTGCGCGAGTATTTCGATGATGAATTGCTGATCCAGGTGGGCCGGCGCATGGAGCCCACGCCGCGCGCC
GAGGTGCTCAAGGATGCGGTGCATGATGTGCTGCGGCGTATCGATGGCTCCATCGCGGCGCTGCCGGCCT
TCGTGCCGGCCGAGTCCACGCGCGAGTTTCGCATCTCGGTTTCGGACTTTACGCTCTCCGTCCTCATCCC
CCGGGTGCTGGCGCGCGCGCACGCCGAGGGCAAGCACATCCGCTTTGCCCTGATGCCGCAGGTGCAAGAC
CCGACCCGCTCGCTGGATCGGGCCGAGGTGGACCTGCTGGTCTTGCCGCAGGAATTCTGCACGCCCGATC
ATCCTGCCGAAGAGGTCTTCCGCGAACGGCATGTCTGCGTGGTCTGGCGCGACAGTGCGCTGGCGCAAGG
CGAGCTGACGCTGGAACGCTACATGGCCTCAGGCCATGTGGTGATGGTGCCGCCTGGGGCCAATGCGTCG
TCGGTGGAGGCGTGGATGGCCAGGAAGCTGGGCTTTGCGCGCCGGGTGGAAGTGACCAGCTTCAGCTTCG
CTTCTGCGCTGGCGCTGGTACAGGGGACGGACCGCATCGCCACGGTGCATGCCCGGCTGGCGCAGCTGCT
GGCTCCGCAATGGCCGGTGGTGATCAAGGAGAGTCCGCTGTCGCTGGGCGAGATGCGGCAGATGATGCAG
TGGCATCGCTACCGCAGCAATGATCCTGGCATCCAGTGGCTGCGTCGGGTGTTTCTGGAGAGTGCGCAGG
AGATGGATGCGGCGCTGCCAGGCATCTGCGGATCCGATCCAAAAAAGAAGAGAAAGGTAGATCCAAAAAA
GAAGAGAAAGGTATAACTCGAGTGGCATTGAATTGAATTGAAATCGATAGATCAATTTTTTTCTTTTCTC
TTTCCCCATCCTTTACGCTAAAATAATAGTTTATTTTATTTTTTGAATATTTTTTATTTATATACGTATA
TATAGACTATTATTTATCTTTTAATGATTATTAAGATTTTTATTAAAAAAAAATTCGCTCCTCTTTTAAT
GCCTTTATGCAGTTTTTTTTTCCCATTCGATATTTCTATGTGCTGCCAAACCAGATGTCAACACAGCTAC
AACGAAGCTTCGTCTTTTCTTGAAGAAAAGAGGAAGCTCGCTAAATGGGATTCCACTTTCCGTTCCCTGC
CAGCTGATGGAAAAAGGTTAGTGGAACGATGAAGAATAAAAAGAGAGATCCACTGAGGTGAAATTTCAGC
TGACAGCGAGTTTCATGATCGTGATGAACAATGGTAACGAGTTGTGGCTGTTGCCAGGGAGGGTGGTTCT
CACCAAATCGCTACTTGGGTTTGAGATTGGTAAAATTGATTGTTTGGATGGCAATCATCTATGGAATGGA
TATTATATAACAAAGAAGAAATAATGAACTGATTCTCTTCCTCCTTCTTGTCCTTTCTTAATTCTGTTGT
AATTACCTTCCTTTGTAATTTTTTTTGTAATTATTCTTCTTAATAATCCAAACAAACACACATATTACAA
TAAGATCTATGGTTTCAAAGGGCGAAGAAGACAATATGGCTATTATTAAGGAATTCATGAGATTCAAGGT
CCACATGGAAGGTTCTGTCAACGGTCACGAATTCGAAATTGAAGGTGAAGGTGAAGGTAGACCATACGAA
GGTACCCAAACCGCTAAGTTGAAGGTCACCAAGGGTGGTCCATTGCCATTCGCTTGGGATATTTTGTCTC
CACAATTCATGTACGGTTCTAAGGCTTACGTCAAGCACCCAGCTGATATTCCAGATTACTTGAAGTTGTC
TTTCCCAGAAGGTTTCAAGTGGGAAAGAGTCATGAACTTCGAAGATGGTGGTGTCGTCACCGTCACCCAA
GATTCTTCTTTGCAAGATGGTGAATTCATTTACAAGGTCAAGTTGAGAGGTACCAACTTCCCATCTGATG
GTCCAGTCATGCAAAAGAAGACCATGGGTTGGGAAGCTTCTTCTGAAAGAATGTACCCAGAAGATGGTGC
TTTGAAGGGTGAAATTAAGCAAAGATTGAAGTTGAAGGATGGTGGTCACTACGATGCTGAAGTCAAGACC
ACCTACAAGGCTAAGAAGCCAGTCCAATTGCCAGGTGCTTACAACGTCAACATTAAGTTGGATATTACCT
CTCACAACGAAGATTACACCATTGTCGAACAATACGAAAGAGCTGAAGGTAGACACTCTACCGGTGGTAT
GGATGAATTGTACAAGTAAATCCTAACTCGAGATAAAGCAATCTTGATGAGGATAATGATTTTTTTTTGA
ATATACATAAATACTACCGTTTTTCTGCTAGATTTTGTGATGACGTAAATAAGTACATATTACTTTTTAA
GCCAAGACAAGATTAAGCATTAACTTTACCCTTTTCTTTCTAAGTTTCAATATTAGTTATCACTGTTTAA
AAGTTATGGCGAGAACGTCGGCGGTTAAAATATATTACCCTGAACGGCTGAGCAGTTACAGAGATGTTAC
GAACCACTAGTGCACTGCAGTACACGGTTTCCTTGAAATTTTTTTGATTCGGTAATCTCCGAACAGAAGG
AAGAACGAAGGAAGGAGCACAGACTTAGATTGGTATATATACGCATATGTAGTGTTGAAGAAACATGAAA
TTGCCCAGTATTCTTAACCCAACTGCACAGAACAAAAACGTGCAGGAAACGAAGATAAATCATGTCGAAA
GCTACATATAAGGAACGTGCTGCTACTCATCCTAGTCCTGTTGCTGCCAAGCTATTTAATATCATGCACG
AAAAGCAAACAAACTTGTGTGCTTCATTGGATGTTCGTACCACCAAGGAATTACTGGAGTTAGTTGAAGC
ATTAGGTCCCAAAATTTGTTTACTAAAAACACATGTGGATATCTTGACTGATTTTTCCATGGAGGGCACA
GTTAAGCCGCTAAAGGCATTATCCGCCAAGTACAATTTTTTACTCTTCGAGGACAGAAAATTTGCTGACA
TTGGTAATACAGTCAAATTGCAGTACTCTGCGGGTGTATACAGAATAGCAGAATGGGCAGACATTACGAA
TGCACACGGTGTGGTGGGCCCAGGTATTGTTAGCGGTTTGAAGCAGGCGGCAGAAGAAGTAACAAAGGAA
CCTAGAGGCCTTTTGATGTTAGCAGAATTGTCATGCAAGGGCTCCCTATCTACTGGAGAATATACTAAGG
GTACTGTTGACATTGCGAAGAGCGACAAAGATTTTGTTATCGGCTTTATTGCTCAAAGAGACATGGGTGG
AAGAGATGAAGGTTACGATTGGTTGATTATGACACCCGGTGTGGGTTTAGATGACAAGGGAGATGCATTG
GGTCAACAGTATAGAACCGTGGATGATGTGGTTTCTACAGGATCTGACATTATTATTGTTGGAAGAGGAC
TATTTGCAAAGGGAAGGGATGCTAAGGTAGAGGGTGAACGTTACAGAAAAGCAGGCTGGGAAGCATATTT
GAGAAGATGCGGCCAGCAAAACTAAAAAACTGTATTATAAGTAAATGCATGTATACTAAACTCACAAATT
AGAGCTTCAATTTAATTATATCAGTTATTACCCGAGTATCACGTGCTATAAAAATAATTATAATTTAAAT
TTTTTAATATAAATATATAAATTAAAAATAGAAAGTAAAAAAAGAAATTAAAGAAAAAATAGTTTTTGTT
TTCCGAAGATGTAAAAGACTCTAGGGGGATCGCCAACAAATACTACCTTTTATCTTGCTCTTCCTGCTCT
CAGGTATTAATGCCGAATTGTTTCATCTTGTCTGTGTAGAAAACCACACACGAAAATCCTGTGATTTTAC
ATTTTACTTATCGTTAATCGAATGTATATCTATTTAATCTGCTTTTCTTGTCTAATAAATATATATGTAA
AGTACGCTTTTTGTTGAAATTTTTTAAACCTTTGTTTATTTTTTTTTCTTCATTCCGTAACTCTTCTACC
TTCTTTATTTACTTTCTAAAATCCAAATACAAAACATAAAAATAAATAAACACAGAGTAAATTCCCAAAT
TATTCCATCATTAAAAGATACGAGGCGCGTGTAAGTTACAGGCAAGCGATCCGTCCCGAGCGGCCGCGTG
TTACAACCAATTAACCAATTCTGATTAGAAAAACTCATCGAGCATCAAATGAAACTGCAATTTATTCATA
TCAGGATTATCAATACCATATTTTTGAAAAAGCCGTTTCTGTAATGAAGGAGAAAACTCACCGAGGCAGT
TCCATAGGATGGCAAGATCCTGGTATCGGTCTGCGATTCCGACTCGTCCAACATCAATACAACCTATTAA
TTTCCCCTCGTCAAAAATAAGGTTATCAAGTGAGAAATCACCATGAGTGACGACTGAATCCGGTGAGAAT
GGCAAAAGCTTATGCATTTCTTTCCAGACTTGTTCAACAGGCCAGCCATTACGCTCGTCATCAAAATCAC
TCGCATCAACCAAACCGTTATTCATTCGTGATTGCGCCTGAGCGAGGCGAAATACGCGATCGCTGTTAAA
AGGACAATTACAAACAGGAATCGAATGCAACCGGCGCAGGAACACTGCCAGCGCATCAACAATATTTTCA
CCTGAATCAGGATATTCTTCTAATACCTGGAATGCTGTTTTCCCGGGGATCGCAGTGGTGAGTAACCATG
CATCATCAGGAGTACGGATAAAATGCTTGATGGTCGGAAGAGGCATAAATTCCGTCAGCCAGTTTAGTCT
GACCATCTCATCTGTAACATCATTGGCAACGCTACCTTTGCCATGTTTCAGAAACAACTCTGGCGCATCG
GGCTTCCCATACAATCGATAGATTGTCGCACCTGATTGCCCGACATTATCGCGAGCCCATTTATACCCAT
ATAAATCAGCATCCATGTTGGAATTTAATCGCGGCCTGGAGCAAGACGTTTCCCGTTGAATATGGCTCAT
AACACCCCTTGTATTACTGTTTATGTAAGCAGACAGTTTTATTGTTCATGATGATATATTTTTATCTTGT
GCAATGTAACATCAGAGATTTTGAGACACAACGTGGCTTTGTTGAATAAATCGAACTTTTGCTGAGTTGA
AGGATCAGTCATGACCAAAATCCCTTAACGTGAGTTTTCGTTCCACTGAGCGTCAGACCCCGTAGAAAAG
ATCAAAGGATCTTCTTGAGATCCTTTTTTTCTGCGCGTAATCTGCTGCTTGCAAACAAAAAAACCACCGC
TACCAGCGGTGGTTTGTTTGCCGGATCAAGAGCTACCAACTCTTTTTCCGAAGGTAACTGGCTTCAGCAG
AGCGCAGATACCAAATACTGTTCTTCTAGTGTAGCCGTAGTTAGGCCACCACTTCAAGAACTCTGTAGCA
CCGCCTACATACCTCGCTCTGCTAATCCTGTTACCAGTGGCTGCTGCCAGTGGCGATAAGTCGTGTCTTA
CCGGGTTGGACTCAAGACGATAGTTACCGGATAAGGCGCAGCGGTCGGGCTGAACGGGGGGTTCGTGCAC
ACAGCCCAGCTTGGAGCGAACGACCTACACCGAACTGAGATACCTACAGCGTGAGCTATGAGAAAGCGCC
ACGCTTCCCGAAGGGAGAAAGGCGGACAGGTATCCGGTAAGCGGCAGGGTCGGAACAGGAGAGCGCACGA
GGGAGCTTCCAGGGGGAAACGCCTGGTATCTTTATAGTCCTGTCGGGTTTCGCCACCTCTGACTTGAGCG
TCGATTTTTGTGATGCTCGTCAGGGGGGCGGAGCCTATGGAAAAACGCCAGCAACGCGGCCTTTTTACGG
TTCCTGGCCTTTTGCTGGCCTTTTGCTCACATGTTCTTTCCTGCGTTATCCCCTGATTCTGTGGATAACC
GTGCGGCCGCCCCTGAATTCGCATCTAGACTGAACTGGCCGATAATTGCAGACGAACGAAGAGGATGTCC
AATATTTTTTTTAAGGAATAAGGATACTTCAAGACTAGATTCCCCCCTGCATTCCCATCAGAACCGTAAA
CCTTGGCGCTTTCCTTGGGAAGTATTCAAGAAGTGCCTTGTCCGGTTTCTGTGGCTCACAAACCAGCGCG
CCCGATATGGCTTTCTTTTCACTTATGAATGTACCAGTACGGGACAATTAGAACGCTCCTGTAACAATCT
CTTTGCAAATGTGGGGTTACATTCTAACCATGTCACACTGCTGACGAAATTCAAAGTAAAAAAAAATGGG
ACCACGTCTTGAGAACGATAGATTTTCTTTATTTTACATTGAACAGTCGTTGTCTCAGCGCGCTTTATGT
TTTCATTCATACTTCATATTATAAAATAACAAAAGAAGAATTTCATATTCACGCCCAAGAAATCAGGCTG
CTTTCCAAATGCAATTGACACTTCATTAGCCATCACACAAAACTCTTTCTTGCTGGAGCTTCTTTTAAAA
AAGACCTCAGTACACCAAACACGTTACCCGACCTCGTTATTTTACGACAACTATGATAAAATTCTGAAGA
AAAAATAAAAAAATTTTCATACTTCTTGCTTTTATTTAAACCATTGAATGATTTCTTTTGAACAAAACTA
CCTGTTTCACCAAAGGAAATAGAAAGAAAAAATCAATTAGAAGAAAACAAAA
